Addgene plasmid #161674: IDG_TMC7_OE_1
Purpose: Overexpresses TMC7
Depositing lab: Mike McManus. Depositing organization: University of California, San Francisco (UCSF).
Backbone
  Vector backbone: pLX304
  Vector type: Mammalian Expression
  Selectable markers: Blasticidin
Growth in bacteria
  Bacterial resistance: Ampicillin, 100 μg/mL
  Growth temperature: 30°C
  Growth strain: NEB Stable
  Copy number: Low Copy
Gene/Insert
  Gene/Insert name: TMC7
  Species: H. sapiens (human)
  Entrez Gene: TMC7 (a.k.a. FLJ21240, DKFZp781O2274)
  Tag / fusion protein: V5 (C terminal on backbone)
  Cloning method: Gateway Cloning
Terms and licenses: Academic/Nonprofit Terms; Industry Terms: Not Available to Industry
How to cite: IDG_TMC7_OE_1 was a gift from Mike McManus (Addgene plasmid # 161674 ; http://n2t.net/addgene:161674 ; RRID:Addgene_161674)
