[The description below was written by a language model from this plasmid's Addgene catalogue record and pLannotate feature annotations shown in this document.]
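Description:
IDG_TMC7_OE_1 is a 9,891 nt mammalian expression plasmid built on the pLX304 backbone for overexpression of human TMC7, a transmembrane channel-like protein annotated as a probable ion channel. Although the catalogue lists it simply as a mammalian expression vector, the feature table shows a third-generation, self-inactivating HIV-1 lentiviral transfer architecture. An RSV promoter is fused to a truncated 5' LTR, followed by the Ψ packaging signal with a gag fragment, the Rev response element, a cPPT/CTS, and a ΔU3 3' LTR. With packaging functions supplied in trans, the region between the LTRs could be packaged into particles and integrated into target cells. The deletion in the 3' LTR disables LTR promoter activity after integration.

Within the proviral region there are two expression units. A human PGK promoter drives blasticidin S deaminase, which allows blasticidin selection of mammalian cells. Downstream, after the cPPT/CTS, the CMV enhancer/promoter drives the TMC7 open reading frame. The ORF was introduced by Gateway recombination and is flanked by attB1 and attB2 sites. The backbone-encoded V5 epitope lies just beyond attB2, giving a C-terminally tagged protein that can be detected with anti-V5 antibodies. A WPRE follows the tag to enhance transcript stability and expression.

Outside the viral cassette, the plasmid carries an SV40 poly(A) signal and SV40 origin, an f1 origin, T7 and T3 promoters, and lac-derived remnants. In bacteria it is maintained through a ColE1/pUC-type origin and β-lactamase-mediated ampicillin resistance. The record lists it as low copy and propagated in a recombination-deficient strain, a common precaution for repeat-containing lentiviral plasmids.
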