Features (pLannotate 1.2.2; 31 found; start..end, strand, type, name):
     56..359     +  enhancer       CMV enhancer: human cytomegalovirus immediate early enhancer
    360..563     +  promoter       CMV promoter: human cytomegalovirus (CMV) immediate early promoter
    587..604     +  protein_bind   attB1 (fragment): mutant version of attB; core recombination site for the Gateway® BP reaction BP Clonase™
    610..2778    +  CDS            TMC7: TMC7_HUMAN - Experimental evidence at protein level: Swiss-Prot protein existence level 1. Probable ion channel. From Homo sapiens (Human).
   2780..2804    -  protein_bind   attB2: mutant version of attB; recombination site for the Gateway® BP reaction BP Clonase™
   2806..2847    +  CDS            V5 tag: epitope tag from simian virus 5
   2889..3477    +  misc_feature   WPRE: woodchuck hepatitis virus posttranscriptional regulatory element
   3528..3547    +  misc_feature   cPPT/CTS (fragment): central polypurine tract and central termination sequence of HIV-1
   3549..3782    +  LTR            3' LTR (ΔU3): self-inactivating 3' long terminal repeat (LTR) from HIV-1
   3860..3981    +  polyA_signal   SV40 poly(A) signal: SV40 polyadenylation signal
   4021..4156    +  rep_origin     SV40 ori: SV40 origin of replication
   4177..4195    -  promoter       T7 promoter: promoter for bacteriophage T7 RNA polymerase
   4203..4358    +  CDS            lacZα (fragment): LacZα fragment of β-galactosidase; lacZ fragment
   4363..4791    +  rep_origin     f1 ori (sequence partly withheld): f1 bacteriophage origin of replication; arrow indicates direction of (+) strand synthesis
   4844..4948    +  promoter       AmpR promoter: bla
   4949..5809    +  CDS            AmpR: β-lactamase; bla; confers resistance to ampicillin, carbenicillin, and related antibiotics
   5980..6568    +  rep_origin     ori: high-copy-number ColE1/pMB1/pBR322/pUC origin of replication
   6751..6843    +  CDS            lacI (fragment): lac repressor; lacI; The lac repressor binds to the lac operator to inhibit transcription in E. coli. This inhibition can be relieved by adding lactose or isopropyl-β-D-thiogalactopyranoside (IPTG).
   6856..6877    +  protein_bind   CAP binding site: CAP binding activates transcription in the presence of cAMP. E. coli catabolite activator protein
   6892..6922    +  promoter       lac promoter: promoter for the E. coli lac operon
   6930..6946    +  protein_bind   lac operator: The lac repressor binds to the lac operator to inhibit transcription in E. coli. This inhibition can be relieved by adding lactose or isopropyl-β-D-thiogalactopyranoside (IPTG). lac repressor encoded by lacI
   6991..7009    +  promoter       T3 promoter: promoter for bacteriophage T3 RNA polymerase
   7037..7263    +  promoter       RSV promoter: Rous sarcoma virus enhancer/promoter
   7264..7444    +  LTR            5' LTR (truncated): truncated 5' long terminal repeat (LTR) from HIV-1
   7491..7616    +  misc_feature   HIV-1 Ψ: packaging signal of human immunodeficiency virus type 1
   7600..7963    +  CDS            HIV-1 gag (fragment): gag protein from human immunodeficiency virus 1; gag
   8109..8342    +  misc_feature   RRE: The Rev response element (RRE) of HIV-1 allows for Rev-dependent mRNA export from the nucleus to the cytoplasm.
   8719..8745    +  CDS            Rev (fragment): human immunodeficiency virus 1 (HIV-1) Rev protein; rev; enhances nuclear export of unspliced and incompletely spliced viral mRNAs
   8746..9246    +  promoter       hPGK promoter: human phosphoglycerate kinase 1 promoter
   9258..9653    +  CDS            BSD: blasticidin S deaminase; Aspergillus terreus BSD; confers resistance to blasticidin
   9713..9830    +  misc_feature   cPPT/CTS: central polypurine tract and central termination sequence of HIV-1
>Addgene plasmid #161674 | IDG_TMC7_OE_1 | addgene full sequence | sequence record 334543 | Addgene NGS Result
ATTAATAGTAATCAATTACGGGGTCATTAGTTCATAGCCCATATATGGAGTTCCGCGTTACATAACTTAC
GGTAAATGGCCCGCCTGGCTGACCGCCCAACGACCCCCGCCCATTGACGTCAATAATGACGTATGTTCCC
ATAGTAACGCCAATAGGGACTTTCCATTGACGTCAATGGGTGGAGTATTTACGGTAAACTGCCCACTTGG
CAGTACATCAAGTGTATCATATGCCAAGTACGCCCCCTATTGACGTCAATGACGGTAAATGGCCCGCCTG
GCATTATGCCCAGTACATGACCTTATGGGACTTTCCTACTTGGCAGTACATCTACGTATTAGTCATCGCT
ATTACCATGGTGATGCGGTTTTGGCAGTACATCAATGGGCGTGGATAGCGGTTTGACTCACGGGGATTTC
CAAGTCTCCACCCCATTGACGTCAATGGGAGTTTGTTTTGGCACCAAAATCAACGGGACTTTCCAAAATG
TCGTAACAACTCCGCCCCATTGACGCAAATGGGCGGTAGGCGTGTACGGTGGGAGGTCTATATAAGCAGA
GCTCTCTGGCTAACTGTCGGGATCAACAAGTTTGTACAAAAAAGTTGGCATGAGCGAGTCCAGCGGCAGT
GCGCTCCAGCCCGGCAGGCCCAGCCGGCAGCCGGCGGTCCATCCAGAGAACCTCTCTCTAGACTCCAGTT
GCTTCTCTTCTCCACCTGTGAACTTCCTCCAAGAATTGCCAAGCTACCGGTCCATTGCACGTAGGAGAAC
GACTGTCCATTCCTGGGACAAGCAAAGCGGAACTTTGCTAAAGCCAACCGACTCTTACAGCTCCCAGCTG
GAGGACAGAATCGCTGAAAACCTCAGCAGCCATTCTCTTCGAAATTATGCACTGAACATCTCTGAGAAGC
GGAGACTAAGGGACATTCAAGAGACACAAATGAAGTATCTCTCCGAATGGGACCAGTGGAAGCGGTATAG
CAGCAAGTCTTGGAAGAGGTTCCTAGAGAAGGCTCGAGAGATGACGACCCACCTGGAGCTGTGGCGGGAG
GACATCCGCAGCATAGAAGGGAAATTTGGCACTGGGATTCAGTCCTATTTCTCCTTCTTGAGATTCCTGG
TGTTGCTGAATTTGGTGATATTTCTGATCATCTTTATGCTGGTTTTGCTCCCAGTCTTACTCACGAAATA
CAAGATCACCAACAGCAGCTTCGTGCTCATTCCTTTCAAAGACATGGATAAACAATGTACAGTCTATCCA
GTAAGCAGTTCTGGACTCATTTACTTTTACAGTTATATCATAGACTTGCTTTCTGGCACTGGTTTCCTGG
AGGAAACTAGCCTCTTTTACGGACATTACACCATTGATGGGGTGAAATTTCAGAACTTCACCTATGATCT
GCCCCTGGCGTATTTGTTAAGCACAATCGCCTCCCTGGCCCTGAGCCTTCTTTGGATAGTGAAAAGGTCG
GTGGAAGGATTCAAAATCAACCTGATTCGGAGTGAGGAGCACTTTCAGAGTTACTGCAACAAGATATTTG
CCGGCTGGGACTTCTGCATCACTAACCGCAGCATGGCGGATCTGAAGCACAGCAGCTTGCGGTACGAGCT
CCGAGCAGATCTGGAGGAAGAAAGAATGCGGCAGAAAATAGCAGAAAGGACCTCAGAAGAAACAATACGC
ATTTACTCTTTGAGACTGTTTTTGAACTGTATTGTTCTGGCTGTTTTAGGGGCATGCTTTTATGCAATAT
ACGTAGCAACTGTCTTCTCGCAAGAGCACATGAAAAAGGAAATCGACAAGATGGTTTTTGGAGAGAACCT
CTTCATATTGTATCTACCGTCTATTGTGATCACGCTGGCCAATTTTATCACCCCAATGATCTTTGCCAAG
ATCATCCGCTATGAGGATTATTCTCCAGGCTTTGAGATCCGTCTGACAATCCTTAGGTGTGTCTTTATGC
GGCTGGCCACCATATGTGTCCTGGTGTTCACGCTGGGCTCCAAGATCACATCCTGTGATGATGACACATG
TGACCTTTGCGGCTACAACCAGAAACTCTACCCGTGCTGGGAGACCCAAGTTGGGCAGGAAATGTACAAG
CTGATGATCTTCGACTTCATCATCATCTTGGCTGTGACACTCTTCGTGGATTTTCCTAGAAAGCTCCTGG
TGACCTACTGTTCCTCTTGCAAGCTGATTCAGTGCTGGGGGCAGCAGGAGTTTGCCATTCCTGATAACGT
CCTGGGGATAGTTTACGGGCAAACCATCTGCTGGATCGGAGCCTTTTTCTCACCCCTTCTCCCTGCAATT
GCAACCCTGAAATTCATTATCATCTTCTATGTGAAAGAGTGGAGTCTGCTTTACACCTGCAGACCCTCCC
CCAGGCCGTTCAGAGCATCCAATTCTAATTTCTTCTTCCTGTTGGTGTTGTTGATCGGGCTGTGTTTGGC
AATAATACCTCTGACAATCAGCATATCACGCATCCCTTCCTCGAAAGCCTGTGGGCCGTTCACCAACTTC
AACACCACCTGGGAGGTCATCCCCAAGACAGTGAGCACCTTCCCCAGCTCGCTGCAGTCCTTCATCCATG
GTGTCACATCCGAAGCCTTTGCAGTTCCTTTCTTCATGATTATTTGCCTCATCATGTTTTACTTCATTGC
CTTAGCTGGAGCACACAAACGGGTGGTCATCCAGCTCCGAGAGCAGCTATCCCTGGAAAGTCGTGACAAG
TGCTACCTAATCCAGAAACTAACAGAAGCCCAAAGGGACATGAGGAACTACCCAACTTTCTTGTACAAAG
TGGTTGGTAAGCCTATCCCTAACCCTCTCCTCGGTCTCGATTCTACGTAGTAATGAGCTAGCGCTAACCG
GTGGCGCGTTAAGTCGACAATCAACCTCTGGATTACAAAATTTGTGAAAGATTGACTGGTATTCTTAACT
ATGTTGCTCCTTTTACGCTATGTGGATACGCTGCTTTAATGCCTTTGTATCATGCTATTGCTTCCCGTAT
GGCTTTCATTTTCTCCTCCTTGTATAAATCCTGGTTGCTGTCTCTTTATGAGGAGTTGTGGCCCGTTGTC
AGGCAACGTGGCGTGGTGTGCACTGTGTTTGCTGACGCAACCCCCACTGGTTGGGGCATTGCCACCACCT
GTCAGCTCCTTTCCGGGACTTTCGCTTTCCCCCTCCCTATTGCCACGGCGGAACTCATCGCCGCCTGCCT
TGCCCGCTGCTGGACAGGGGCTCGGCTGTTGGGCACTGACAATTCCGTGGTGTTGTCGGGGAAATCATCG
TCCTTTCCTTGGCTGCTCGCCTGTGTTGCCACCTGGATTCTGCGCGGGACGTCCTTCTGCTACGTCCCTT
CGGCCCTCAATCCAGCGGACCTTCCTTCCCGCGGCCTGCTGCCGGCTCTGCGGCCTCTTCCGCGTCTTCG
CCTTCGCCCTCAGACGAGTCGGATCTCCCTTTGGGCCGCCTCCCCGCGTCGACTTTAAGACCAATGACTT
ACAAGGCAGCTGTAGATCTTAGCCACTTTTTAAAAGAAAAGGGGGGACTGGAAGGGCTAATTCACTCCCA
ACGAAGACAAGATCTGCTTTTTGCTTGTACTGGGTCTCTCTGGTTAGACCAGATCTGAGCCTGGGAGCTC
TCTGGCTAACTAGGGAACCCACTGCTTAAGCCTCAATAAAGCTTGCCTTGAGTGCTTCAAGTAGTGTGTG
CCCGTCTGTTGTGTGACTCTGGTAACTAGAGATCCCTCAGACCCTTTTAGTCAGTGTGGAAAATCTCTAG
CAGTACGTATAGTAGTTCATGTCATCTTATTATTCAGTATTTATAACTTGCAAAGAAATGAATATCAGAG
AGTGAGAGGAACTTGTTTATTGCAGCTTATAATGGTTACAAATAAAGCAATAGCATCACAAATTTCACAA
ATAAAGCATTTTTTTCACTGCATTCTAGTTGTGGTTTGTCCAAACTCATCAATGTATCTTATCATGTCTG
GCTCTAGCTATCCCGCCCCTAACTCCGCCCATCCCGCCCCTAACTCCGCCCAGTTCCGCCCATTCTCCGC
CCCATGGCTGACTAATTTTTTTTATTTATGCAGAGGCCGAGGCCGCCTCGGCCTCTGAGCTATTCCAGAA
GTAGTGAGGAGGCTTTTTTGGAGGCCTAGGGACGTACCCAATTCGCCCTATAGTGAGTCGTATTACGCGC
GCTCACTGGCCGTCGTTTTACAACGTCGTGACTGGGAAAACCCTGGCGTTACCCAACTTAATCGCCTTGC
AGCACATCCCCCTTTCGCCAGCTGGCGTAATAGCGAAGAGGCCCGCACCGATCGCCCTTCCCAACAGTTG
CGCAGCCTGAATGGCGAATGGG
[124 nt withheld, positions 4363-4486]
C
[91 nt withheld, positions 4488-4578]
A
[49 nt withheld, positions 4580-4628]
CCTTTGACGTTGGAGTCCACGTTCTTT
[37 nt withheld, positions 4656-4692]
ACCCTATCTCGGTCTATTCTTTTGATTTATAAGGGATTTTGCCGATTTCGGCCTATTGGTTAAAAAATGA
GCTGATTTAACAAAAATTTAACGCGAATTTTAACAAAATATTAACGCTTACAATTTAGGTGGCACTTTTC
GGGGAAATGTGCGCGGAACCCCTATTTGTTTATTTTTCTAAATACATTCAAATATGTATCCGCTCATGAG
ACAATAACCCTGATAAATGCTTCAATAATATTGAAAAAGGAAGAGTATGAGTATTCAACATTTCCGTGTC
GCCCTTATTCCCTTTTTTGCGGCATTTTGCCTTCCTGTTTTTGCTCACCCAGAAACGCTGGTGAAAGTAA
AAGATGCTGAAGATCAGTTGGGTGCACGAGTGGGTTACATCGAACTGGATCTCAACAGCGGTAAGATCCT
TGAGAGTTTTCGCCCCGAAGAACGTTTTCCAATGATGAGCACTTTTAAAGTTCTGCTATGTGGCGCGGTA
TTATCCCGTATTGACGCCGGGCAAGAGCAACTCGGTCGCCGCATACACTATTCTCAGAATGACTTGGTTG
AGTACTCACCAGTCACAGAAAAGCATCTTACGGATGGCATGACAGTAAGAGAATTATGCAGTGCTGCCAT
AACCATGAGTGATAACACTGCGGCCAACTTACTTCTGACAACGATCGGAGGACCGAAGGAGCTAACCGCT
TTTTTGCACAACATGGGGGATCATGTAACTCGCCTTGATCGTTGGGAACCGGAGCTGAATGAAGCCATAC
CAAACGACGAGCGTGACACCACGATGCCTGTAGCAATGGCAACAACGTTGCGCAAACTATTAACTGGCGA
ACTACTTACTCTAGCTTCCCGGCAACAATTAATAGACTGGATGGAGGCGGATAAAGTTGCAGGACCACTT
CTGCGCTCGGCCCTTCCGGCTGGCTGGTTTATTGCTGATAAATCTGGAGCCGGTGAGCGTGGGTCTCGCG
GTATCATTGCAGCACTGGGGCCAGATGGTAAGCCCTCCCGTATCGTAGTTATCTACACGACGGGGAGTCA
GGCAACTATGGATGAACGAAATAGACAGATCGCTGAGATAGGTGCCTCACTGATTAAGCATTGGTAACTG
TCAGACCAAGTTTACTCATATATACTTTAGATTGATTTAAAACTTCATTTTTAATTTAAAAGGATCTAGG
TGAAGATCCTTTTTGATAATCTCATGACCAAAATCCCTTAACGTGAGTTTTCGTTCCACTGAGCGTCAGA
CCCCGTAGAAAAGATCAAAGGATCTTCTTGAGATCCTTTTTTTCTGCGCGTAATCTGCTGCTTGCAAACA
AAAAAACCACCGCTACCAGCGGTGGTTTGTTTGCCGGATCAAGAGCTACCAACTCTTTTTCCGAAGGTAA
CTGGCTTCAGCAGAGCGCAGATACCAAATACTGTTCTTCTAGTGTAGCCGTAGTTAGGCCACCACTTCAA
GAACTCTGTAGCACCGCCTACATACCTCGCTCTGCTAATCCTGTTACCAGTGGCTGCTGCCAGTGGCGAT
AAGTCGTGTCTTACCGGGTTGGACTCAAGACGATAGTTACCGGATAAGGCGCAGCGGTCGGGCTGAACGG
GGGGTTCGTGCACACAGCCCAGCTTGGAGCGAACGACCTACACCGAACTGAGATACCTACAGCGTGAGCT
ATGAGAAAGCGCCACGCTTCCCGAAGGGAGAAAGGCGGACAGGTATCCGGTAAGCGGCAGGGTCGGAACA
GGAGAGCGCACGAGGGAGCTTCCAGGGGGAAACGCCTGGTATCTTTATAGTCCTGTCGGGTTTCGCCACC
TCTGACTTGAGCGTCGATTTTTGTGATGCTCGTCAGGGGGGCGGAGCCTATGGAAAAACGCCAGCAACGC
GGCCTTTTTACGGTTCCTGGCCTTTTGCTGGCCTTTTGCTCACATGTTCTTTCCTGCGTTATCCCCTGAT
TCTGTGGATAACCGTATTACCGCCTTTGAGTGAGCTGATACCGCTCGCCGCAGCCGAACGACCGAGCGCA
GCGAGTCAGTGAGCGAGGAAGCGGAAGAGCGCCCAATACGCAAACCGCCTCTCCCCGCGCGTTGGCCGAT
TCATTAATGCAGCTGGCACGACAGGTTTCCCGACTGGAAAGCGGGCAGTGAGCGCAACGCAATTAATGTG
AGTTAGCTCACTCATTAGGCACCCCAGGCTTTACACTTTATGCTTCCGGCTCGTATGTTGTGTGGAATTG
TGAGCGGATAACAATTTCACACAGGAAACAGCTATGACCATGATTACGCCAAGCGCGCAATTAACCCTCA
CTAAAGGGAACAAAAGCTGGAGCTGCAAGCTTAATGTAGTCTTATGCAATACTCTTGTAGTCTTGCAACA
TGGTAACGATGAGTTAGCAACATGCCTTACAAGGAGAGAAAAAGCACCGTGCATGCCGATTGGTGGAAGT
AAGGTGGTACGATCGTGCCTTATTAGGAAGGCAACAGACGGGTCTGACATGGATTGGACGAACCACTGAA
TTGCCGCATTGCAGAGATATTGTATTTAAGTGCCTAGCTCGATACATAAACGGGTCTCTCTGGTTAGACC
AGATCTGAGCCTGGGAGCTCTCTGGCTAACTAGGGAACCCACTGCTTAAGCCTCAATAAAGCTTGCCTTG
AGTGCTTCAAGTAGTGTGTGCCCGTCTGTTGTGTGACTCTGGTAACTAGAGATCCCTCAGACCCTTTTAG
TCAGTGTGGAAAATCTCTAGCAGTGGCGCCCGAACAGGGACTTGAAAGCGAAAGGGAAACCAGAGGAGCT
CTCTCGACGCAGGACTCGGCTTGCTGAAGCGCGCACGGCAAGAGGCGAGGGGCGGCGACTGGTGAGTACG
CCAAAAATTTTGACTAGCGGAGGCTAGAAGGAGAGAGATGGGTGCGAGAGCGTCAGTATTAAGCGGGGGA
GAATTAGATCGCGATGGGAAAAAATTCGGTTAAGGCCAGGGGGAAAGAAAAAATATAAATTAAAACATAT
AGTATGGGCAAGCAGGGAGCTAGAACGATTCGCAGTTAATCCTGGCCTGTTAGAAACATCAGAAGGCTGT
AGACAAATACTGGGACAGCTACAACCATCCCTTCAGACAGGATCAGAAGAACTTAGATCATTATATAATA
CAGTAGCAACCCTCTATTGTGTGCATCAAAGGATAGAGATAAAAGACACCAAGGAAGCTTTAGACAAGAT
AGAGGAAGAGCAAAACAAAAGTAAGACCACCGCACAGCAAGCGGCCGCTGATCTTCAGACCTGGAGGAGG
AGATATGAGGGACAATTGGAGAAGTGAATTATATAAATATAAAGTAGTAAAAATTGAACCATTAGGAGTA
GCACCCACCAAGGCAAAGAGAAGAGTGGTGCAGAGAGAAAAAAGAGCAGTGGGAATAGGAGCTTTGTTCC
TTGGGTTCTTGGGAGCAGCAGGAAGCACTATGGGCGCAGCGTCAATGACGCTGACGGTACAGGCCAGACA
ATTATTGTCTGGTATAGTGCAGCAGCAGAACAATTTGCTGAGGGCTATTGAGGCGCAACAGCATCTGTTG
CAACTCACAGTCTGGGGCATCAAGCAGCTCCAGGCAAGAATCCTGGCTGTGGAAAGATACCTAAAGGATC
AACAGCTCCTGGGGATTTGGGGTTGCTCTGGAAAACTCATTTGCACCACTGCTGTGCCTTGGAATGCTAG
TTGGAGTAATAAATCTCTGGAACAGATTTGGAATCACACGACCTGGATGGAGTGGGACAGAGAAATTAAC
AATTACACAAGCTTAATACACTCCTTAATTGAAGAATCGCAAAACCAGCAAGAAAAGAATGAACAAGAAT
TATTGGAATTAGATAAATGGGCAAGTTTGTGGAATTGGTTTAACATAACAAATTGGCTGTGGTATATAAA
ATTATTCATAATGATAGTAGGAGGCTTGGTAGGTTTAAGAATAGTTTTTGCTGTACTTTCTATAGTGAAT
AGAGTTAGGCAGGGATATTCACCATTATCGTTTCAGACCCACCTCCCAACCCCGAGGGGACCCTTGCGCC
TTTTCCAAGGCAGCCCTGGGTTTGCGCAGGGACGCGGCTGCTCTGGGCGTGGTTCCGGGAAACGCAGCGG
CGCCGACCCTGGGTCTCGCACATTCTTCACGTCCGTTCGCAGCGTCACCCGGATCTTCGCCGCTACCCTT
GTGGGCCCCCCGGCGACGCTTCCTGCTCCGCCCCTAAGTCGGGAAGGTTCCTTGCGGTTCGCGGCGTGCC
GGACGTGACAAACGGAAGCCGCACGTCTCACTAGTACCCTCGCAGACGGACAGCGCCAGGGAGCAATGGC
AGCGCGCCGACCGCGATGGGCTGTGGCCAATAGCGGCTGCTCAGCAGGGCGCGCCGAGAGCAGCGGCCGG
GAAGGGGCGGTGCGGGAGGCGGGGTGTGGGGCGGTAGTGTGGGCCCTGTTCCTGCCCGCGCGGTGTTCCG
CATTCTGCAAGCCTCCGGAGCGCACGTCGGCAGTCGGCTCCCTCGTTGACCGAATCACCGACCTCTCTCC
CCAGGGGGTACCACCATGGCCAAGCCTTTGTCTCAAGAAGAATCCACCCTCATTGAAAGAGCAACGGCTA
CAATCAACAGCATCCCCATCTCTGAAGACTACAGCGTCGCCAGCGCAGCTCTCTCTAGCGACGGCCGCAT
CTTCACTGGTGTCAATGTATATCATTTTACTGGGGGACCTTGTGCAGAACTCGTGGTGCTGGGCACTGCT
GCTGCTGCGGCAGCTGGCAACCTGACTTGTATCGTCGCGATCGGAAATGAGAACAGGGGCATCTTGAGCC
CCTGCGGACGGTGCCGACAGGTGCTTCTCGATCTGCATCCTGGGATCAAAGCCATAGTGAAGGACAGTGA
TGGACAGCCGACGGCAGTTGGGATTCGTGAATTGCTGCCCTCTGGTTATGTGTGGGAGGGCCTGCAGCTG
CAGTAGTAAGAATTCTAGATCTTGAGACAAATGGCAGTATTCATCCACAATTTTAAAAGAAAAGGGGGGA
TTGGGGGGTACAGTGCAGGGGAAAGAATAGTAGACATAATAGCAACAGACATACAAACTAAAGAATTACA
AAAACAAATTACAAAAATTCAAAATTTTCGGGTTTATTACAGGGACAGCAGAGATCCACTTTGGCGCCGG
CTCGAGGGGGCCCGGGGTT
