>Addgene plasmid #161674 | IDG_TMC7_OE_1 | depositor partial sequence | sequence record 313373 | Full Sequence
ATGAGCGAGTCCAGCGGCAGTGCGCTCCAGCCCGGCAGGCCCAGCCGGCAGCCGGCGGTCCATCCAGAGA
ACCTCTCTCTAGACTCCAGTTGCTTCTCTTCTCCACCTGTGAACTTCCTCCAAGAATTGCCAAGCTACCG
GTCCATTGCACGTAGGAGAACGACTGTCCATTCCTGGGACAAGCAAAGCGGAACTTTGCTAAAGCCAACC
GACTCTTACAGCTCCCAGCTGGAGGACAGAATCGCTGAAAACCTCAGCAGCCATTCTCTTCGAAATTATG
CACTGAACATCTCTGAGAAGCGGAGACTAAGGGACATTCAAGAGACACAAATGAAGTATCTCTCCGAATG
GGACCAGTGGAAGCGGTATAGCAGCAAGTCTTGGAAGAGGTTCCTAGAGAAGGCTCGAGAGATGACGACC
CACCTGGAGCTGTGGCGGGAGGACATCCGCAGCATAGAAGGGAAATTTGGCACTGGGATTCAGTCCTATT
TCTCCTTCTTGAGATTCCTGGTGTTGCTGAATTTGGTGATATTTCTGATCATCTTTATGCTGGTTTTGCT
CCCAGTCTTACTCACGAAATACAAGATCACCAACAGCAGCTTCGTGCTCATTCCTTTCAAAGACATGGAT
AAACAATGTACAGTCTATCCAGTAAGCAGTTCTGGACTCATTTACTTTTACAGTTATATCATAGACTTGC
TTTCTGGCACTGGTTTCCTGGAGGAAACTAGCCTCTTTTACGGACATTACACCATTGATGGGGTGAAATT
TCAGAACTTCACCTATGATCTGCCCCTGGCGTATTTGTTAAGCACAATCGCCTCCCTGGCCCTGAGCCTT
CTTTGGATAGTGAAAAGGTCGGTGGAAGGATTCAAAATCAACCTGATTCGGAGTGAGGAGCACTTTCAGA
GTTACTGCAACAAGATATTTGCCGGCTGGGACTTCTGCATCACTAACCGCAGCATGGCGGATCTGAAGCA
CAGCAGCTTGCGGTACGAGCTCCGAGCAGATCTGGAGGAAGAAAGAATGCGGCAGAAAATAGCAGAAAGG
ACCTCAGAAGAAACAATACGCATTTACTCTTTGAGACTGTTTTTGAACTGTATTGTTCTGGCTGTTTTAG
GGGCATGCTTTTATGCAATATACGTAGCAACTGTCTTCTCGCAAGAGCACATGAAAAAGGAAATCGACAA
GATGGTTTTTGGAGAGAACCTCTTCATATTGTATCTACCGTCTATTGTGATCACGCTGGCCAATTTTATC
ACCCCAATGATCTTTGCCAAGATCATCCGCTATGAGGATTATTCTCCAGGCTTTGAGATCCGTCTGACAA
TCCTTAGGTGTGTCTTTATGCGGCTGGCCACCATATGTGTCCTGGTGTTCACGCTGGGCTCCAAGATCAC
ATCCTGTGATGATGACACATGTGACCTTTGCGGCTACAACCAGAAACTCTACCCGTGCTGGGAGACCCAA
GTTGGGCAGGAAATGTACAAGCTGATGATCTTCGACTTCATCATCATCTTGGCTGTGACACTCTTCGTGG
ATTTTCCTAGAAAGCTCCTGGTGACCTACTGTTCCTCTTGCAAGCTGATTCAGTGCTGGGGGCAGCAGGA
GTTTGCCATTCCTGATAACGTCCTGGGGATAGTTTACGGGCAAACCATCTGCTGGATCGGAGCCTTTTTC
TCACCCCTTCTCCCTGCAATTGCAACCCTGAAATTCATTATCATCTTCTATGTGAAAGAGTGGAGTCTGC
TTTACACCTGCAGACCCTCCCCCAGGCCGTTCAGAGCATCCAATTCTAATTTCTTCTTCCTGTTGGTGTT
GTTGATCGGGCTGTGTTTGGCAATAATACCTCTGACAATCAGCATATCACGCATCCCTTCCTCGAAAGCC
TGTGGGCCGTTCACCAACTTCAACACCACCTGGGAGGTCATCCCCAAGACAGTGAGCACCTTCCCCAGCT
CGCTGCAGTCCTTCATCCATGGTGTCACATCCGAAGCCTTTGCAGTTCCTTTCTTCATGATTATTTGCCT
CATCATGTTTTACTTCATTGCCTTAGCTGGAGCACACAAACGGGTGGTCATCCAGCTCCGAGAGCAGCTA
TCCCTGGAAAGTCGTGACAAGTGCTACCTAATCCAGAAACTAACAGAAGCCCAAAGGGACATGAGGAACT
ACCCAACTTTCTTGTACAAAGTGGTTGGTAAGCCTATCCCTAACCCTCTCCTCGGTCTCGATTCTACGTA
G
